Addgene plasmid #170107: UUUUA-pHG165c
Purpose: Constitutively expressed, chimeric transcription activator comprising the AraC DNA binding domain and the UreR urea ligand binding domain.
Depositing lab: Liskin Swint-Kruse. Depositing organization: University of Kansas Medical Center. Publication: Allosteric regulation within the highly interconnected structural scaffold of AraC/XylS homologs tolerates a wide range of amino acid changes. Picard HR, Schwingen KS, Green LM, Shis DL, Egan SM, Bennett MR, Swint-Kruse L. Proteins. 2021 Aug 8. doi: 10.1002/prot.26206. PubMed 34369028.
Backbone
  Vector backbone: pHG165c
  Vector type: Bacterial Expression
Growth in bacteria
  Bacterial resistance: Ampicillin, 100 μg/mL
  Growth temperature: 37°C
  Growth strain: DH5alpha
  Copy number: Low Copy
Gene/Insert
  Gene/Insert name: UUUUA
  Species: Synthetic
  Cloning method: Unknown
Terms and licenses: Academic/Nonprofit Terms; Industry Terms: Not Available to Industry
How to cite: UUUUA-pHG165c was a gift from Liskin Swint-Kruse (Addgene plasmid # 170107 ; http://n2t.net/addgene:170107 ; RRID:Addgene_170107)
