[The description below was written by a language model from this plasmid's Addgene catalogue record and pLannotate feature annotations shown in this document.]
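Description:
UUUUA-pHG165c is a 4.2 kb bacterial expression plasmid built on the pHG165c backbone and propagated in E. coli under ampicillin selection, conferred by a β-lactamase gene with its native bla promoter. Replication depends on a ColE1/pMB1-family origin. The annotation software labels this origin generically as high copy, but the plasmid also carries the rop gene, whose product restrains copy number, which agrees with the catalogue listing of low copy. A pBR322-derived bom (basis of mobility) region, a short fragment matched to the RSF origin, a predicted E. coli open reading frame and a remnant of lacZα are also annotated; these appear to be backbone sequences rather than part of the payload.

The insert, UUUUA, is a synthetic chimeric transcription activator that joins the urea-responsive ligand binding domain of UreR to the DNA binding domain of AraC. In the feature table only the AraC-derived part is recognised, as an araC fragment on the forward strand. The roughly 580 nt between it and an upstream lacIq promoter fragment are unannotated and presumably hold the UreR-derived portion, though the table does not confirm this. The lacIq promoter fragment lies in the same orientation as the coding region, which fits the stated constitutive expression, but the record does not explicitly name the driving promoter.

The associated publication concerns allosteric regulation in AraC/XylS family homologs and their tolerance of amino acid changes. This suggests the construct is used to test whether ligand sensing in one family member can be coupled to DNA binding and activation by another. The cloning method is not recorded.
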