Features (pLannotate 1.2.2; 10 found; start..end, strand, type, name):
     26..614     -  rep_origin     ori: high-copy-number ColE1/pMB1/pBR322/pUC origin of replication
    785..1645    -  CDS            AmpR: β-lactamase; bla; confers resistance to ampicillin, carbenicillin, and related antibiotics
   1646..1750    -  promoter       AmpR promoter: bla
   1867..2021    -  CDS            lacZα (fragment): LacZα fragment of β-galactosidase; lacZ fragment
   2074..2125    +  promoter       lacIq promoter (fragment): lacI (mutant); In the lacIq allele, a single base change in the promoter boosts expression of the lacI gene about 10-fold.
   2710..3063    +  CDS            araC (fragment): L-arabinose regulatory protein; araC
   3203..3583    -  CDS            YPB1_ECOLX: Protein predicted: Swiss-Prot protein existence level 4. From Escherichia coli.
   3600..3791    +  CDS            rop: Rop protein, which maintains plasmids at low copy number; rop
   3893..4033    +  misc_feature   bom: basis of mobility region from pBR322
   4038..4171    -  rep_origin     RSF ori (fragment): Plasmids containing the RSF 1030 origin of replication can be propagated in E. coli cells that contain additional plasmids with compatible origins.
>Addgene plasmid #170107 | UUUUA-pHG165c | addgene full sequence | sequence record 333278 | Addgene NGS Result
GTAAAAAGGCCGCGTTGCTGGCGTTTTTCCATAGGCTCCGCCCCCCTGACGAGCATCACAAAAATCGACG
CTCAAGTCAGAGGTGGCGAAACCCGACAGGACTATAAAGATACCAGGCGTTTCCCCCTGGAAGCTCCCTC
GTGCGCTCTCCTGTTCCGACCCTGCCGCTTACCGGATACCTGTCCGCCTTTCTCCCTTCGGGAAGCGTGG
CGCTTTCTCATAGCTCACGCTGTAGGTATCTCAGTTCGGTGTAGGTCGTTCGCTCCAAGCTGGGCTGTGT
GCACGAACCCCCCGTTCAGCCCGACCGCTGCGCCTTATCCGGTAACTATCGTCTTGAGTCCAACCCGGTA
AGACACGACTTATCGCCACTGGCAGCAGCCACTGGTAACAGGATTAGCAGAGCGAGGTATGTAGGCGGTG
CTACAGAGTTCTTGAAGTGGTGGCCTAACTACGGCTACACTAGAAGGACAGTATTTGGTATCTGCGCTCT
GCTGAAGCCAGTTACCTTCGGAAAAAGAGTTGGTAGCTCTTGATCCGGCAAACAAACCACCGCTGGTAGC
GGTGGTTTTTTTGTTTGCAAGCAGCAGATTACGCGCAGAAAAAAAGGATCTCAAGAAGATCCTTTGATCT
TTTCTACGGGGTCTGACGCTCAGTGGAACGAAAACTCACGTTAAGGGATTTTGGTCATGAGATTATCAAA
AAGGATCTTCACCTAGATCCTTTTAAATTAAAAATGAAGTTTTAAATCAATCTAAAGTATATATGAGTAA
ACTTGGTCTGACAGTTACCAATGCTTAATCAGTGAGGCACCTATCTCAGCGATCTGTCTATTTCGTTCAT
CCATAGTTGCCTGACTCCCCGTCGTGTAGATAACTACGATACGGGAGGGCTTACCATCTGGCCCCAGTGC
TGCAATGATACCGCGAGACCCACGCTCACCGGCTCCAGATTTATCAGCAATAAACCAGCCAGCCGGAAGG
GCCGAGCGCAGAAGTGGTCCTGCAACTTTATCCGCCTCCATCCAGTCTATTAATTGTTGCCGGGAAGCTA
GAGTAAGTAGTTCGCCAGTTAATAGTTTGCGCAACGTTGTTGCCATTGCTACAGGCATCGTGGTGTCACG
CTCGTCGTTTGGTATGGCTTCATTCAGCTCCGGTTCCCAACGATCAAGGCGAGTTACATGATCCCCCATG
TTGTGCAAAAAAGCGGTTAGCTCCTTCGGTCCTCCGATCGTTGTCAGAAGTAAGTTGGCCGCAGTGTTAT
CACTCATGGTTATGGCAGCACTGCATAATTCTCTTACTGTCATGCCATCCGTAAGATGCTTTTCTGTGAC
TGGTGAGTACTCAACCAAGTCATTCTGAGAATAGTGTATGCGGCGACCGAGTTGCTCTTGCCCGGCGTCA
ATACGGGATAATACCGCGCCACATAGCAGAACTTTAAAAGTGCTCATCATTGGAAAACGTTCTTCGGGGC
GAAAACTCTCAAGGATCTTACCGCTGTTGAGATCCAGTTCGATGTAACCCACTCGTGCACCCAACTGATC
TTCAGCATCTTTTACTTTCACCAGCGTTTCTGGGTGAGCAAAAACAGGAAGGCAAAATGCCGCAAAAAAG
GGAATAAGGGCGACACGGAAATGTTGAATACTCATACTCTTCCTTTTTCAATATTATTGAAGCATTTATC
AGGGTTATTGTCTCATGAGCGGATACATATTTGAATGTATTTAGAAAAATAAACAAATAGGGGTTCCGCG
CACATTTCCCCGAAAAGTGCCACCTGACGTCTAAGAAACCATTATTATCATGACATTAACCTATAAAAAT
AGGCGTATCACGAGGCCCTTTCGTCTTCAAGAATCCGTTAACGGCATTCGCCATTCAGGCTGCGCAACTG
TTGGGAAGGGCGATCGGTGCGGGCCTCTTCGCTATTACGCCAGCTGGCGAAAGGGGGATGTGCTGCAAGG
CGATTAAGTTGGGTAACGCCAGGGTTTTCCCAGTCACGACGTTGTAAAACGACGGCCAGTGCCAAGCTTG
GCTGCAGGTCGACGGATCCCCGGGAATTCCACCATCGAATGGTGACACCATCGAATGGTGCAAAACCTTT
CGCGGTATGGCATGATAGCGCCCGGGGCCCAAGTTCACTTAAAAAGGAGATCAACAATGAAGCAATTTTC
GTACTGAAACATCTTAATCATGCTGGGGAGGGTTTCTAATGGAATATAAATTCTTTCTTTCAGAAAGCCA
GATGGTGTTAAAAGCGTTTTATATTGAAAGCGCGATGATAGCCATGCTAACTGGCGCGAAAGGAAATATC
GTGATCAATGGCCAATCCATTGAAATTGAAAGCGATGTCACCTTAATTATTCCTAAATACAGCCAAGTTT
CCTGCAATATTGTGTGTAATACCGTGAAGCAGCCGCTTGAGTTGCACACGTTGTCGATGTCAGCAGAAGA
ATTACAAGCGGTATTTTTATTACTGAAAACATTGATGAAGTCCGGTGCGCCTCTGACTAGCCACCAACCC
ATCTACCATATTTCTCCCCCAGAAACTGTGAGAGATAACTTTAGTTTGCTAAAACAATGCTTACCATTAA
AAAAACAGAGTGCATCCCAAGAAGCATTGTTAATGAAACAGAGCCTATATTTTATTTTAATGGCGATATA
TCAAGAAGGTATCGATATTCTGAATCTTTTTCGTTTCAATTACGATGAAGATAATCGGGTACGCGAGGCT
TGTCAGTACATCAGCGATCACCTGGCAGACAGCAATTTTGATATCGCCAGCGTCGCACAGCATGTTTGCT
TGTCGCCGTCGCGTCTGTCACATCTTTTCCGCCAGCAGTTAGGGATTAGCGTCTTAAGCTGGCGCGAGGA
CCAACGTATCAGCCAGGCGAAGCTGCTTTTGAGCACCACCCGGATGCCTATCGCCACCGTCGGTCGCAAT
GTTGGTTTTGACGATCAACTCTATTTCTCGCGGGTATTTAAAAAATGCACCGGGGCCAGCCCGAGCGAGT
TCCGTGCCGGTTGTGAAGAAAAAGTGAATGATGTAGCCGTCAAGTTGTCATAATGAGAATTCGTAATAAT
ATAGCTCTAGATTAATTGCGCCCGTTAACGGCGGGCAGCGTTGGGTCCTGGCCACGGGTGCGCATGATCG
TGCTCCTGTCGTTGAGGACCCGGCTAGGCTGGCGGGGTTGCCTTACTGGTTAGCAGAATGAATCACCGAT
ACGCGAGCGAACGTGAAGCGACTGCTGCTGCAAAACGTCTGCGACCTGAGCAACAACATGAATGGTCTTC
GGTTTCCGTGTTTCGTAAAGTCTGGAAACGCGGAAGTCAGCGCCCTGCACCATTATGTTCCGGATCTGCA
TCGCAGGATGCTGCTGGCTACCCTGTGGAACACCTACATCTGTATTAACGAAGCGCTGGCATTGACCCTG
AGTGATTTTTCTCTGGTCCCGCCGCATCCATACCGCCAGTTGTTTACCCTCACAACGTTCCAGTAACCGG
GCATGTTCATCATCAGTAACCCGTATCGTGAGCATCCTCTCTCGTTTCATCGGTATCATTACCCCCATGA
ACAGAAATCCCCCTTACACGGAGGCATCAGTGACCAAACAGGAAAAAACCGCCCTTAACATGGCCCGCTT
TATCAGAAGCCAGACATTAACGCTTCTGGAGAAACTCAACGAGCTGGACGCGGATGAACAGGCAGACATC
TGTGAATCGCTTCACGACCACGCTGATGAGCTTTACCGCAGCTGCCTCGCGCGTTTCGGTGATGACGGTG
AAAACCTCTGACACATGCAGCTCCCGGAGACGGTCACAGCTTGTCTGTAAGCGGATGCCGGGAGCAGACA
AGCCCGTCAGGGCGCGTCAGCGGGTGTTGGCGGGTGTCGGGGCGCAGCCATGACCCAGTCACGTAGCGAT
AGCGGAGTGTATACTGGCTTAACTATGCGGCATCAGAGCAGATTGTACTGAGAGTGCACCATATGCGGTG
TGAAATACCGCACAGATGCGTAAGGAGAAAATACCGCATCAGGCGCTCTTCCGCTTCCTCGCTCACTGAC
TCGCTGCGCTCGGTCGTTCGGCTGCGGCGAGCGGTATCAGCTCACTCAAAGGCGGTAATACGGTTATCCA
CAGAATCAGGGGATAACGCAGGAAAGAACATGTGAGCAAAAGGCCAGCAAAAGGCCAGGAACC
