>Addgene plasmid #170107 | UUUUA-pHG165c | depositor partial sequence | sequence record 329669 | UUUUA gene
ATGGAATATAAATTCTTTCTTTCAGAAAGCCAGATGGTGTTAAAAGCGTTTTATATTGAAAGCGCGATGA
TAGCCATGCTAACTGGCGCGAAAGGAAATATCGTGATCAATGGCCAATCCATTGAAATTGAAAGCGATGT
CACCTTAATTATTCCTAAATACAGCCAAGTTTCCTGCAATATTGTGTGTAATACCGTGAAGCAGCCGCTT
GAGTTGCACACGTTGTCGATGTCAGCAGAAGAATTACAAGCGGTATTTTTATTACTGAAAACATTGATGA
AGTCCGGTGCGCCTCTGACTAGCCACCAACCCATCTACCATATTTCTCCCCCAGAAACTGTGAGAGATAA
CTTTAGTTTGCTAAAACAATGCTTACCATTAAAAAAACAGAGTGCATCCCAAGAAGCATTGTTAATGAAA
CAGAGCCTATATTTTATTTTAATGGCGATATATCAAGAAGGTATCGATATTCTGAATCTTTTTCGTTTCA
ATTACGATGAAGATAATCGGGTACGCGAGGCTTGTCAGTACATCAGCGATCACCTGGCAGACAGCAATTT
TGATATCGCCAGCGTCGCACAGCATGTTTGCTTGTCGCCGTCGCGTCTGTCACATCTTTTCCGCCAGCAG
TTAGGGATTAGCGTCTTAAGCTGGCGCGAGGACCAACGTATCAGCCAGGCGAAGCTGCTTTTGAGCACCA
CCCGGATGCCTATCGCCACCGTCGGTCGCAATGTTGGTTTTGACGATCAACTCTATTTCTCGCGGGTATT
TAAAAAATGCACCGGGGCCAGCCCGAGCGAGTTCCGTGCCGGTTGTGAAGAAAAAGTGAATGATGTAGCC
GTCAAGTTGTCATAAT
